Addgene plasmid #76308: PPIP5K1 gRNA (BRDN0001148626)
Purpose: 3rd generation lentiviral gRNA plasmid targeting human PPIP5K1
Depositing lab: John Doench & David Root. Depositing organization: Broad Institute. Publication: Optimized sgRNA design to maximize activity and minimize off-target effects of CRISPR-Cas9. Doench JG, Fusi N, Sullender M, Hegde M, Vaimberg EW, Donovan KF, Smith I, Tothova Z, Wilen C, Orchard R, Virgin HW, Listgarten J, Root DE. Nat Biotechnol. 2016 Jan 18. doi: 10.1038/nbt.3437. PubMed 26780180.
Backbone
  Vector backbone: lentiGuide-Puro
  Backbone manufacturer: Zhang Lab (Addgene plasmid # 52963)
  Vector type: Mammalian Expression, Lentiviral, CRISPR
  Selectable markers: Puromycin
Growth in bacteria
  Bacterial resistance: Ampicillin, 100 μg/mL
  Growth temperature: 37°C
  Growth strain: DH5alpha
  Copy number: High Copy
Gene/Insert
  Gene/Insert name: PPIP5K1 (alt names: PPIP5K1; NM_001130858.2)
  gRNA/shRNA sequence: CGGTTGAGCACAGCATATCG
  Species: H. sapiens (human)
  Entrez Gene: PPIP5K1 (a.k.a. HISPPD2A, IP6K, IPS1, VIP1, hsVIP1)
  Promoter: hU6
  Cloning method: Unknown
  Sequencing primers: 5′ U6-F; 3′ pS2-R
Terms and licenses: Academic/Nonprofit Terms; Industry Terms: Not Available to Industry
Depositor comments: The gRNA was designed to target the following Genbank reference sequence(s): NM_001130858.2,NM_001130859.2,NM_001190214.1,NM_014659.5. Note that this plasmid does NOT contain Cas9. It should be used in conjunction with lentiCas9-Blast (Addgene #52962) or otherwise with cell lines already expressing Cas9. Browse the full kinome gRNA library at http://www.addgene.org/pooled-library/broadgpp-human-kinome/ or visit http://www.broadinstitute.org/rnai/public/ for detailed protocols and information.
How to cite: PPIP5K1 gRNA (BRDN0001148626) was a gift from John Doench & David Root (Addgene plasmid # 76308 ; http://n2t.net/addgene:76308 ; RRID:Addgene_76308)
