[The description below was written by a language model from this plasmid's Addgene catalogue record and pLannotate feature annotations shown in this document.]
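Description:
PPIP5K1 gRNA (BRDN0001148626) is a third-generation lentiviral single-guide RNA plasmid built on the lentiGuide-Puro backbone and designed to target human PPIP5K1 (also known as HISPPD2A or VIP1), with the guide chosen to match several reference transcripts of the gene. It is propagated in E. coli as a high-copy plasmid through a ColE1/pUC-type origin with ampicillin (β-lactamase) selection. An f1 origin, lac promoter/operator remnants and T3/T7 promoters are also carried over from the cloning backbone.

The lentiviral transfer cassette begins with an RSV promoter fused to a truncated HIV-1 5' LTR, which makes genomic RNA production in packaging cells independent of Tat. It is followed by the Ψ packaging signal with a gag fragment and the Rev response element for nuclear export of the unspliced RNA. Downstream, a human U6 RNA polymerase III promoter drives the targeting spacer fused to the Streptococcus pyogenes Cas9 guide scaffold, and a cPPT/CTS element follows to aid nuclear import of the provirus. A separate EF-1α core promoter with its intron A expresses puromycin N-acetyltransferase for selection of transduced mammalian cells, and a WPRE enhances transcript expression. The unit ends in a ΔU3 self-inactivating 3' LTR, followed by an SV40 polyadenylation signal and SV40 origin.

The plasmid does not encode Cas9, so it is meant to be used with a separate Cas9 lentivector or in cells that already express Cas9. There it directs knockout of PPIP5K1, either as an individual reagent or as a member of a human kinome guide library.
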