Features (pLannotate 1.2.2; 29 found; start..end, strand, type, name):
     14..80      +  CDS            small t antigen (fragment): SV40 (simian virus 40) small t antigen
    106..317     +  promoter       EF-1α core promoter: core promoter for human elongation factor EF-1α
    318..1256    +  intron         EF-1α intron A: intron upstream of the start codon of human EF-1α
   1278..1877    +  CDS            PuroR (fragment): puromycin N-acetyltransferase; pac from Streptomyces; confers resistance to puromycin
   1893..2481    +  misc_feature   WPRE: woodchuck hepatitis virus posttranscriptional regulatory element
   2532..2551    +  misc_feature   cPPT/CTS (fragment): central polypurine tract and central termination sequence of HIV-1
   2553..2786    +  LTR            3' LTR (ΔU3): self-inactivating 3' long terminal repeat (LTR) from HIV-1
   2864..2985    +  polyA_signal   SV40 poly(A) signal: SV40 polyadenylation signal
   3025..3160    +  rep_origin     SV40 ori: SV40 origin of replication
   3181..3199    -  promoter       T7 promoter: promoter for bacteriophage T7 RNA polymerase
   3207..3362    +  CDS            lacZα (fragment): LacZα fragment of β-galactosidase; lacZ fragment
   3367..3795    +  rep_origin     f1 ori (sequence partly withheld): f1 bacteriophage origin of replication; arrow indicates direction of (+) strand synthesis
   3848..3952    +  promoter       AmpR promoter: bla
   3953..4813    +  CDS            AmpR: β-lactamase; bla; confers resistance to ampicillin, carbenicillin, and related antibiotics
   4984..5572    +  rep_origin     ori: high-copy-number ColE1/pMB1/pBR322/pUC origin of replication
   5755..5847    +  CDS            lacI (fragment): lac repressor; lacI; The lac repressor binds to the lac operator to inhibit transcription in E. coli. This inhibition can be relieved by adding lactose or isopropyl-β-D-thiogalactopyranoside (IPTG).
   5860..5881    +  protein_bind   CAP binding site: CAP binding activates transcription in the presence of cAMP. E. coli catabolite activator protein
   5896..5926    +  promoter       lac promoter: promoter for the E. coli lac operon
   5934..5950    +  protein_bind   lac operator: The lac repressor binds to the lac operator to inhibit transcription in E. coli. This inhibition can be relieved by adding lactose or isopropyl-β-D-thiogalactopyranoside (IPTG). lac repressor encoded by lacI
   5995..6013    +  promoter       T3 promoter: promoter for bacteriophage T3 RNA polymerase
   6041..6267    +  promoter       RSV promoter: Rous sarcoma virus enhancer/promoter
   6268..6448    +  LTR            5' LTR (truncated): truncated 5' long terminal repeat (LTR) from HIV-1
   6495..6620    +  misc_feature   HIV-1 Ψ: packaging signal of human immunodeficiency virus type 1
   6604..6967    +  CDS            HIV-1 gag (fragment): gag protein from human immunodeficiency virus 1; gag
   7113..7346    +  misc_feature   RRE: The Rev response element (RRE) of HIV-1 allows for Rev-dependent mRNA export from the nucleus to the cytoplasm.
   7723..7749    +  CDS            Rev (fragment): human immunodeficiency virus 1 (HIV-1) Rev protein; rev; enhances nuclear export of unspliced and incompletely spliced viral mRNAs
   7753..7993    +  promoter       U6 promoter: RNA polymerase III promoter for human U6 snRNA
   8023..8098    +  misc_RNA       gRNA scaffold: guide RNA scaffold for the Streptococcus pyogenes CRISPR/Cas9 system
   8154..8271    +  misc_feature   cPPT/CTS: central polypurine tract and central termination sequence of HIV-1
>Addgene plasmid #76308 | PPIP5K1 gRNA (BRDN0001148626) | addgene full sequence | sequence record 185590 | Addgene Assembled Sequence
CCCGGGTGCAAAGATGGATAAAGTTTTAAACAGAGAGGAATCTTTGCAGCTAATGGACCTTCTAGGTCTT
GAAAGGAGTGGGAATTGGCTCCGGTGCCCGTCAGTGGGCAGAGCGCACATCGCCCACAGTCCCCGAGAAG
TTGGGGGGAGGGGTCGGCAATTGATCCGGTGCCTAGAGAAGGTGGCGCGGGGTAAACTGGGAAAGTGATG
TCGTGTACTGGCTCCGCCTTTTTCCCGAGGGTGGGGGAGAACCGTATATAAGTGCAGTAGTCGCCGTGAA
CGTTCTTTTTCGCAACGGGTTTGCCGCCAGAACACAGGTAAGTGCCGTGTGTGGTTCCCGCGGGCCTGGC
CTCTTTACGGGTTATGGCCCTTGCGTGCCTTGAATTACTTCCACCTGGCTGCAGTACGTGATTCTTGATC
CCGAGCTTCGGGTTGGAAGTGGGTGGGAGAGTTCGAGGCCTTGCGCTTAAGGAGCCCCTTCGCCTCGTGC
TTGAGTTGAGGCCTGGCCTGGGCGCTGGGGCCGCCGCGTGCGAATCTGGTGGCACCTTCGCGCCTGTCTC
GCTGCTTTCGATAAGTCTCTAGCCATTTAAAATTTTTGATGACCTGCTGCGACGCTTTTTTTCTGGCAAG
ATAGTCTTGTAAATGCGGGCCAAGATCTGCACACTGGTATTTCGGTTTTTGGGGCCGCGGGCGGCGACGG
GGCCCGTGCGTCCCAGCGCACATGTTCGGCGAGGCGGGGCCTGCGAGCGCGGCCACCGAGAATCGGACGG
GGGTAGTCTCAAGCTGGCCGGCCTGCTCTGGTGCCTGGCCTCGCGCCGCCGTGTATCGCCCCGCCCTGGG
CGGCAAGGCTGGCCCGGTCGGCACCAGTTGCGTGAGCGGAAAGATGGCCGCTTCCCGGCCCTGCTGCAGG
GAGCTCAAAATGGAGGACGCGGCGCTCGGGAGAGCGGGCGGGTGAGTCACCCACACAAAGGAAAAGGGCC
TTTCCGTCCTCAGCCGTCGCTTCATGTGACTCCACGGAGTACCGGGCGCCGTCCAGGCACCTCGATTAGT
TCTCGAGCTTTTGGAGTACGTCGTCTTTAGGTTGGGGGGAGGGGTTTTATGCGATGGAGTTTCCCCACAC
TGAGTGGGTGGAGACTGAAGTTAGGCCAGCTTGGCACTTGATGTAATTCTCCTTGGAATTTGCCCTTTTT
GAGTTTGGATCTTGGTTCATTCTCAAGCCTCAGACAGTGGTTCAAAGTTTTTTTCTTCCATTTCAGGTGT
CGTGACGTACGGCCACCATGACCGAGTACAAGCCCACGGTGCGCCTCGCCACCCGCGACGACGTCCCCAG
GGCCGTACGCACCCTCGCCGCCGCGTTCGCCGACTACCCCGCCACGCGCCACACCGTCGATCCGGACCGC
CACATCGAGCGGGTCACCGAGCTGCAAGAACTCTTCCTCACGCGCGTCGGGCTCGACATCGGCAAGGTGT
GGGTCGCGGACGACGGCGCCGCCGTGGCGGTCTGGACCACGCCGGAGAGCGTCGAAGCGGGGGCGGTGTT
CGCCGAGATCGGCCCGCGCATGGCCGAGTTGAGCGGTTCCCGGCTGGCCGCGCAGCAACAGATGGAAGGC
CTCCTGGCGCCGCACCGGCCCAAGGAGCCCGCGTGGTTCCTGGCCACCGTCGGAGTCTCGCCCGACCACC
AGGGCAAGGGTCTGGGCAGCGCCGTCGTGCTCCCCGGAGTGGAGGCGGCCGAGCGCGCCGGGGTGCCCGC
CTTCCTGGAGACCTCCGCGCCCCGCAACCTCCCCTTCTACGAGCGGCTCGGCTTCACCGTCACCGCCGAC
GTCGAGGTGCCCGAAGGACCGCGCACCTGGTGCATGACCCGCAAGCCCGGTGCCTGAACGCGTTAAGTCG
ACAATCAACCTCTGGATTACAAAATTTGTGAAAGATTGACTGGTATTCTTAACTATGTTGCTCCTTTTAC
GCTATGTGGATACGCTGCTTTAATGCCTTTGTATCATGCTATTGCTTCCCGTATGGCTTTCATTTTCTCC
TCCTTGTATAAATCCTGGTTGCTGTCTCTTTATGAGGAGTTGTGGCCCGTTGTCAGGCAACGTGGCGTGG
TGTGCACTGTGTTTGCTGACGCAACCCCCACTGGTTGGGGCATTGCCACCACCTGTCAGCTCCTTTCCGG
GACTTTCGCTTTCCCCCTCCCTATTGCCACGGCGGAACTCATCGCCGCCTGCCTTGCCCGCTGCTGGACA
GGGGCTCGGCTGTTGGGCACTGACAATTCCGTGGTGTTGTCGGGGAAATCATCGTCCTTTCCTTGGCTGC
TCGCCTGTGTTGCCACCTGGATTCTGCGCGGGACGTCCTTCTGCTACGTCCCTTCGGCCCTCAATCCAGC
GGACCTTCCTTCCCGCGGCCTGCTGCCGGCTCTGCGGCCTCTTCCGCGTCTTCGCCTTCGCCCTCAGACG
AGTCGGATCTCCCTTTGGGCCGCCTCCCCGCGTCGACTTTAAGACCAATGACTTACAAGGCAGCTGTAGA
TCTTAGCCACTTTTTAAAAGAAAAGGGGGGACTGGAAGGGCTAATTCACTCCCAACGAAGACAAGATCTG
CTTTTTGCTTGTACTGGGTCTCTCTGGTTAGACCAGATCTGAGCCTGGGAGCTCTCTGGCTAACTAGGGA
ACCCACTGCTTAAGCCTCAATAAAGCTTGCCTTGAGTGCTTCAAGTAGTGTGTGCCCGTCTGTTGTGTGA
CTCTGGTAACTAGAGATCCCTCAGACCCTTTTAGTCAGTGTGGAAAATCTCTAGCAGTACGTATAGTAGT
TCATGTCATCTTATTATTCAGTATTTATAACTTGCAAAGAAATGAATATCAGAGAGTGAGAGGAACTTGT
TTATTGCAGCTTATAATGGTTACAAATAAAGCAATAGCATCACAAATTTCACAAATAAAGCATTTTTTTC
ACTGCATTCTAGTTGTGGTTTGTCCAAACTCATCAATGTATCTTATCATGTCTGGCTCTAGCTATCCCGC
CCCTAACTCCGCCCATCCCGCCCCTAACTCCGCCCAGTTCCGCCCATTCTCCGCCCCATGGCTGACTAAT
TTTTTTTATTTATGCAGAGGCCGAGGCCGCCTCGGCCTCTGAGCTATTCCAGAAGTAGTGAGGAGGCTTT
TTTGGAGGCCTAGGGACGTACCCAATTCGCCCTATAGTGAGTCGTATTACGCGCGCTCACTGGCCGTCGT
TTTACAACGTCGTGACTGGGAAAACCCTGGCGTTACCCAACTTAATCGCCTTGCAGCACATCCCCCTTTC
GCCAGCTGGCGTAATAGCGAAGAGGCCCGCACCGATCGCCCTTCCCAACAGTTGCGCAGCCTGAATGGCG
AATGGG
[124 nt withheld, positions 3367-3490]
C
[91 nt withheld, positions 3492-3582]
A
[49 nt withheld, positions 3584-3632]
CCTTTGACGTTGGAGTCCACGTTCTTT
[37 nt withheld, positions 3660-3696]
ACCCTATCTCGGTCTATTCTTTTGATTTATAAGGGATTTTGCCGATTTCGGCCTATTGGTTAAAAAATGA
GCTGATTTAACAAAAATTTAACGCGAATTTTAACAAAATATTAACGCTTACAATTTAGGTGGCACTTTTC
GGGGAAATGTGCGCGGAACCCCTATTTGTTTATTTTTCTAAATACATTCAAATATGTATCCGCTCATGAG
ACAATAACCCTGATAAATGCTTCAATAATATTGAAAAAGGAAGAGTATGAGTATTCAACATTTCCGTGTC
GCCCTTATTCCCTTTTTTGCGGCATTTTGCCTTCCTGTTTTTGCTCACCCAGAAACGCTGGTGAAAGTAA
AAGATGCTGAAGATCAGTTGGGTGCACGAGTGGGTTACATCGAACTGGATCTCAACAGCGGTAAGATCCT
TGAGAGTTTTCGCCCCGAAGAACGTTTTCCAATGATGAGCACTTTTAAAGTTCTGCTATGTGGCGCGGTA
TTATCCCGTATTGACGCCGGGCAAGAGCAACTCGGTCGCCGCATACACTATTCTCAGAATGACTTGGTTG
AGTACTCACCAGTCACAGAAAAGCATCTTACGGATGGCATGACAGTAAGAGAATTATGCAGTGCTGCCAT
AACCATGAGTGATAACACTGCGGCCAACTTACTTCTGACAACGATCGGAGGACCGAAGGAGCTAACCGCT
TTTTTGCACAACATGGGGGATCATGTAACTCGCCTTGATCGTTGGGAACCGGAGCTGAATGAAGCCATAC
CAAACGACGAGCGTGACACCACGATGCCTGTAGCAATGGCAACAACGTTGCGCAAACTATTAACTGGCGA
ACTACTTACTCTAGCTTCCCGGCAACAATTAATAGACTGGATGGAGGCGGATAAAGTTGCAGGACCACTT
CTGCGCTCGGCCCTTCCGGCTGGCTGGTTTATTGCTGATAAATCTGGAGCCGGTGAGCGTGGGTCTCGCG
GTATCATTGCAGCACTGGGGCCAGATGGTAAGCCCTCCCGTATCGTAGTTATCTACACGACGGGGAGTCA
GGCAACTATGGATGAACGAAATAGACAGATCGCTGAGATAGGTGCCTCACTGATTAAGCATTGGTAACTG
TCAGACCAAGTTTACTCATATATACTTTAGATTGATTTAAAACTTCATTTTTAATTTAAAAGGATCTAGG
TGAAGATCCTTTTTGATAATCTCATGACCAAAATCCCTTAACGTGAGTTTTCGTTCCACTGAGCGTCAGA
CCCCGTAGAAAAGATCAAAGGATCTTCTTGAGATCCTTTTTTTCTGCGCGTAATCTGCTGCTTGCAAACA
AAAAAACCACCGCTACCAGCGGTGGTTTGTTTGCCGGATCAAGAGCTACCAACTCTTTTTCCGAAGGTAA
CTGGCTTCAGCAGAGCGCAGATACCAAATACTGTTCTTCTAGTGTAGCCGTAGTTAGGCCACCACTTCAA
GAACTCTGTAGCACCGCCTACATACCTCGCTCTGCTAATCCTGTTACCAGTGGCTGCTGCCAGTGGCGAT
AAGTCGTGTCTTACCGGGTTGGACTCAAGACGATAGTTACCGGATAAGGCGCAGCGGTCGGGCTGAACGG
GGGGTTCGTGCACACAGCCCAGCTTGGAGCGAACGACCTACACCGAACTGAGATACCTACAGCGTGAGCT
ATGAGAAAGCGCCACGCTTCCCGAAGGGAGAAAGGCGGACAGGTATCCGGTAAGCGGCAGGGTCGGAACA
GGAGAGCGCACGAGGGAGCTTCCAGGGGGAAACGCCTGGTATCTTTATAGTCCTGTCGGGTTTCGCCACC
TCTGACTTGAGCGTCGATTTTTGTGATGCTCGTCAGGGGGGCGGAGCCTATGGAAAAACGCCAGCAACGC
GGCCTTTTTACGGTTCCTGGCCTTTTGCTGGCCTTTTGCTCACATGTTCTTTCCTGCGTTATCCCCTGAT
TCTGTGGATAACCGTATTACCGCCTTTGAGTGAGCTGATACCGCTCGCCGCAGCCGAACGACCGAGCGCA
GCGAGTCAGTGAGCGAGGAAGCGGAAGAGCGCCCAATACGCAAACCGCCTCTCCCCGCGCGTTGGCCGAT
TCATTAATGCAGCTGGCACGACAGGTTTCCCGACTGGAAAGCGGGCAGTGAGCGCAACGCAATTAATGTG
AGTTAGCTCACTCATTAGGCACCCCAGGCTTTACACTTTATGCTTCCGGCTCGTATGTTGTGTGGAATTG
TGAGCGGATAACAATTTCACACAGGAAACAGCTATGACCATGATTACGCCAAGCGCGCAATTAACCCTCA
CTAAAGGGAACAAAAGCTGGAGCTGCAAGCTTAATGTAGTCTTATGCAATACTCTTGTAGTCTTGCAACA
TGGTAACGATGAGTTAGCAACATGCCTTACAAGGAGAGAAAAAGCACCGTGCATGCCGATTGGTGGAAGT
AAGGTGGTACGATCGTGCCTTATTAGGAAGGCAACAGACGGGTCTGACATGGATTGGACGAACCACTGAA
TTGCCGCATTGCAGAGATATTGTATTTAAGTGCCTAGCTCGATACATAAACGGGTCTCTCTGGTTAGACC
AGATCTGAGCCTGGGAGCTCTCTGGCTAACTAGGGAACCCACTGCTTAAGCCTCAATAAAGCTTGCCTTG
AGTGCTTCAAGTAGTGTGTGCCCGTCTGTTGTGTGACTCTGGTAACTAGAGATCCCTCAGACCCTTTTAG
TCAGTGTGGAAAATCTCTAGCAGTGGCGCCCGAACAGGGACTTGAAAGCGAAAGGGAAACCAGAGGAGCT
CTCTCGACGCAGGACTCGGCTTGCTGAAGCGCGCACGGCAAGAGGCGAGGGGCGGCGACTGGTGAGTACG
CCAAAAATTTTGACTAGCGGAGGCTAGAAGGAGAGAGATGGGTGCGAGAGCGTCAGTATTAAGCGGGGGA
GAATTAGATCGCGATGGGAAAAAATTCGGTTAAGGCCAGGGGGAAAGAAAAAATATAAATTAAAACATAT
AGTATGGGCAAGCAGGGAGCTAGAACGATTCGCAGTTAATCCTGGCCTGTTAGAAACATCAGAAGGCTGT
AGACAAATACTGGGACAGCTACAACCATCCCTTCAGACAGGATCAGAAGAACTTAGATCATTATATAATA
CAGTAGCAACCCTCTATTGTGTGCATCAAAGGATAGAGATAAAAGACACCAAGGAAGCTTTAGACAAGAT
AGAGGAAGAGCAAAACAAAAGTAAGACCACCGCACAGCAAGCGGCCGCTGATCTTCAGACCTGGAGGAGG
AGATATGAGGGACAATTGGAGAAGTGAATTATATAAATATAAAGTAGTAAAAATTGAACCATTAGGAGTA
GCACCCACCAAGGCAAAGAGAAGAGTGGTGCAGAGAGAAAAAAGAGCAGTGGGAATAGGAGCTTTGTTCC
TTGGGTTCTTGGGAGCAGCAGGAAGCACTATGGGCGCAGCGTCAATGACGCTGACGGTACAGGCCAGACA
ATTATTGTCTGGTATAGTGCAGCAGCAGAACAATTTGCTGAGGGCTATTGAGGCGCAACAGCATCTGTTG
CAACTCACAGTCTGGGGCATCAAGCAGCTCCAGGCAAGAATCCTGGCTGTGGAAAGATACCTAAAGGATC
AACAGCTCCTGGGGATTTGGGGTTGCTCTGGAAAACTCATTTGCACCACTGCTGTGCCTTGGAATGCTAG
TTGGAGTAATAAATCTCTGGAACAGATTTGGAATCACACGACCTGGATGGAGTGGGACAGAGAAATTAAC
AATTACACAAGCTTAATACACTCCTTAATTGAAGAATCGCAAAACCAGCAAGAAAAGAATGAACAAGAAT
TATTGGAATTAGATAAATGGGCAAGTTTGTGGAATTGGTTTAACATAACAAATTGGCTGTGGTATATAAA
ATTATTCATAATGATAGTAGGAGGCTTGGTAGGTTTAAGAATAGTTTTTGCTGTACTTTCTATAGTGAAT
AGAGTTAGGCAGGGATATTCACCATTATCGTTTCAGACCCACCTCCCAACCCCGAGGGGACCCAGAGAGG
GCCTATTTCCCATGATTCCTTCATATTTGCATATACGATACAAGGCTGTTAGAGAGATAATTAGAATTAA
TTTGACTGTAAACACAAAGATATTAGTACAAAATACGTGACGTAGAAAGTAATAATTTCTTGGGTAGTTT
GCAGTTTTAAAATTATGTTTTAAAATGGACTATCATATGCTTACCGTAACTTGAAAGTATTTCGATTTCT
TGGCTTTATATATCTTGTGGAAAGGACGAAACACCGCGGTTGAGCACAGCATATCGGTTTTAGAGCTAGA
AATAGCAAGTTAAAATAAGGCTAGTCCGTTATCAACTTGAAAAAGTGGCACCGAGTCGGTGCTTTTTTAA
GCTTGGCGTAACTAGATCTTGAGACAAATGGCAGTATTCATCCACAATTTTAAAAGAAAAGGGGGGATTG
GGGGGTACAGTGCAGGGGAAAGAATAGTAGACATAATAGCAACAGACATACAAACTAAAGAATTACAAAA
ACAAATTACAAAAATTCAAAATTTTCGGGTTTATTACAGGGACAGCAGAGATCCACTTTGGCGCCGGCTC
GAGGGGG
