>Addgene plasmid #76308 | PPIP5K1 gRNA (BRDN0001148626) | depositor partial sequence | sequence record 143768 | Target Sequence
CGGTTGAGCACAGCATATCG
