>Addgene plasmid #76308 | PPIP5K1 gRNA (BRDN0001148626) | addgene partial sequence | sequence record 185589 | hU6-F
TAGAAAGTAATAATTTCTTGGGTAGTTTGCAGTTTTAAAATTATGTTTTAAAATGGACTATCATATGCTT
ACCGTAACTTGAAAGTATTTCGATTTCTTGGCTTTATATATCTTGTGGAAAGGACGAAACACCGCGGTTG
AGCACAGCATATCGGTTTTAGAGCTAGAAATAGCAAGTTAAAATAAGGCTAGTCCGTTATCAACTTGAAA
AAGTGGCACCGAGTCGGTGCTTTTTTAAGCTTGGCGTAACTAGATCTTGAGACAAATGGCAGTATTCATC
CACAATTTTAAAAGAAAAGGGGGGATTGGGGGGTACAGTGCAGGGGAAAGAATAGTAGACATAATAGCAA
CAGACATACAAACTAAAGAATTACAAAAACAAATTACAAAAATTCAAAATTTTCGGGTTTATTACAGGGA
CAGCAGAGATCCACTTTGGCGCCGGCTCGAGGGGGCCCGGGTGCAAAGATGGATAAAGTTTTAAACAGAG
AGGAATCTTTGCAGCTAATGGACCTTCTAGGTCTTGAAAGGAGTGGGAATTGGCTCCGGTGCCCGTCAGT
GGGCAGAGCG
